Addgene plasmid #225436: pDGB3_alpha2_BeYDV geminino 1.0 (GB4480)
Purpose: BeYDV LIR1:2nd intron+eGFP CDS+Ter35S+p35S+1st intron:LIR1 in alpha2. Deconstructed replicon that needs BeYDV Rep for circularization and, thus, replication and eGFP transcription.
Depositing lab: Diego Orzaez. Depositing organization: Instituto de Biologia Molecular y Celular de Plantas. Publication: CuBe: a geminivirus-based copper-regulated expression system suitable for post-harvest activation. Garcia-Perez E, Vazquez-Vilar M, Lozano-Duran R, Orzaez D. Plant Biotechnol J. 2025 Jan;23(1):141-155. doi: 10.1111/pbi.14485. Epub 2024 Oct 22. PubMed 39435699.
Backbone
  Vector backbone: pDGB3_alpha2
  Backbone manufacturer: self-made
  Vector type: Synthetic Biology
Growth in bacteria
  Bacterial resistance: Kanamycin, 50 μg/mL
  Growth temperature: 37°C
  Growth strain: DH5alpha
  Copy number: High Copy
Gene/Insert
  Gene/Insert name: BeYDV geminino 1.0
  Species: Synthetic
  Insert size (bp): 3050
  Mutation: BsaI and BsmBI sites removed
  Cloning method: Restriction Enzyme; 5′ cloning site BsaI (destroyed during cloning); 3′ cloning site BsaI (destroyed during cloning)
  Sequencing primers: 5′ ggtggcaggatatattgtgg; 3′ cgcccttttaaatatccgatt
Terms and licenses: Academic/Nonprofit Terms; Industry Terms: Not Available to Industry
Depositor comments: Compatible with GoldenBraid; insert can be released with BsmbI. Please visit https://doi.org/10.1101/2024.04.30.591823 for bioRxiv preprint.
How to cite: pDGB3_alpha2_BeYDV geminino 1.0 (GB4480) was a gift from Diego Orzaez (Addgene plasmid # 225436 ; http://n2t.net/addgene:225436 ; RRID:Addgene_225436)
