[The description below was written by a language model from this plasmid's Addgene catalogue record and pLannotate feature annotations shown in this document.]
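Description:
pDGB3_alpha2_BeYDV geminino 1.0 (GB4480) is a GoldenBraid-compatible plant binary vector of about 9.4 kb, built in the self-made pDGB3_alpha2 backbone. The backbone carries a high-copy ColE1/pMB1-type origin with the pBR322 bom region for propagation in E. coli. It also carries the pVS1 oriV, RepA and StaA functions, which support replication and stable maintenance in Agrobacterium. Selection in bacteria is by kanamycin through aph(3')-Ia. Nopaline-type left and right T-DNA border repeats flank the cargo, consistent with Agrobacterium-mediated delivery into plant cells. No plant selectable marker is annotated within the T-DNA.

The synthetic insert of roughly 3 kb is a deconstructed bean yellow dwarf virus (BeYDV) replicon bounded by two copies of the viral long intergenic region (LIR). The short BeYDV movement-protein fragments annotated at each end of the insert probably mark this flanking viral sequence. The expression unit is deliberately split and permuted. The second intron half and the EGFP coding sequence come first, followed by the CaMV 35S terminator. The CaMV 35S promoter, a TMV Ω leader fragment and the first intron half lie downstream. In this linear arrangement the promoter does not drive EGFP. When BeYDV Rep is supplied, which this plasmid does not encode, the region between the LIRs is released and circularized. Circularization places the promoter upstream of the reporter and joins the two intron halves across the LIR junction, so the circle can replicate and EGFP can be transcribed. Green fluorescence therefore reports Rep-dependent replicon formation.

Internal BsaI and BsmBI sites were removed from the insert, and it can be released with BsmBI for further GoldenBraid assembly. The associated work used such replicons in a copper-regulated geminiviral expression system for plants.
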