Features (pLannotate 1.2.2; 18 found; start..end, strand, type, name):
    312..371     +  CDS            MP_BEYDV (fragment): Protein inferred from homology: Swiss-Prot protein existence level 3. Involved in the viral transport within, and between cells. From Bean yellow dwarf virus (BeYDV).
    438..1154    +  CDS            EGFP: EGFP is a basic (constitutively fluorescent) green fluorescent protein published in 1996, derived from Aequorea victoria. It is reported to be a rapidly-maturing weak dimer with moderate acid sensitivity.
   1232..1391    +  polyA_signal   CaMV poly(A) signal (fragment): cauliflower mosaic virus polyadenylation signal
   2171..2515    +  promoter       CaMV 35S promoter: strong constitutive promoter from cauliflower mosaic virus
   2468..2514    +  promoter       minimal CaMV 35S promoter: minimal 35S promoter from cauliflower mosaic virus
   2547..2572    +  misc_feature   TMV Ω (fragment): translational enhancer from the tobacco mosaic virus 5'-leader sequence (Gallie et al., 1988)
   2672..2691    -  misc_feature   MCS (fragment): pUC18/19 multiple cloning site
   2998..3066    +  CDS            MP_BEYDV (fragment): Protein inferred from homology: Swiss-Prot protein existence level 3. Involved in the viral transport within, and between cells. From Bean yellow dwarf virus (BeYDV).
   3072..3096    +  misc_feature   RB T-DNA repeat: right border repeat from nopaline C58 T-DNA
   3436..3837    +  CDS            Y4CG_SINFN (fragment): Protein inferred from homology: Swiss-Prot protein existence level 3. From Sinorhizobium fredii (strain NBRC 101917 / NGR234).
   4397..5026    +  CDS            pVS1 StaA: stability protein from the Pseudomonas plasmid pVS1 (Heeb et al., 2000)
   5455..6528    +  CDS            pVS1 RepA: replication protein from the Pseudomonas plasmid pVS1 (Heeb et al., 2000)
   6594..6788    +  rep_origin     pVS1 oriV: origin of replication for the Pseudomonas plasmid pVS1 (Heeb et al., 2000)
   6991..7030    +  CDS            rop (fragment): Rop protein, which maintains plasmids at low copy number; rop
   7132..7272    +  misc_feature   bom: basis of mobility region from pBR322
   7458..8046    -  rep_origin     ori: high-copy-number ColE1/pMB1/pBR322/pUC origin of replication
   8134..8949    -  CDS            KanR: aminoglycoside phosphotransferase; aph(3')-Ia; confers resistance to kanamycin in bacteria or G418 (Geneticin®) in eukaryotes
   9382..9406    +  misc_feature   LB T-DNA repeat: left border repeat from nopaline C58 T-DNA
>Addgene plasmid #225436 | pDGB3_alpha2_BeYDV geminino 1.0 (GB4480) | addgene full sequence | sequence record 447735 | Addgene NGS Result
GGAGTAGCAGAAGGCATGTTGTTGTGACTCCGAGGGGTTGCCTCAAACTCTATCTTATAACCGGCGTGGA
GGCATGGAGGCAGGGGTATTTTGGTCATTTTAATAGATAGTGGAAAATGACGTGGAATTTACTTAAAGAC
GAAGTCTTTGCGACAAGGGGGGGCCCACGCCGAATTTAATATTACCGGCGTGGCCCCCCCTTATCGCGAG
TGCTTTAGCACGAGCGGTCCAGATTTAAAGTAGAAAATTTCCCGCCCACTAGGGTTAAAGGTGTTCACAC
TATAAAAGCATATACGATGTGATGGTATTTGATGGAGCGTATATTGTATCAGGTATTTCCGTTGGATACG
AATTATTCGTACGACCCTCCTAATTAACCTGACTCAAAATCTACCCTCATAATTGTTGTTTGATATTGGT
CTTGTATTTTGCAGGTAATGGTGAGCAAGGGCGAGGAGCTGTTCACCGGGGTGGTGCCCATCCTGGTCGA
GCTGGACGGCGACGTAAACGGCCACAAGTTCAGCGTGTCCGGCGAGGGCGAGGGCGATGCCACCTACGGC
AAGCTGACCCTGAAGTTCATCTGCACCACCGGCAAGCTGCCCGTGCCCTGGCCCACCCTCGTGACCACCC
TGACCTACGGCGTGCAGTGCTTCAGCCGCTACCCCGACCACATGAAGCAGCACGACTTCTTCAAGTCCGC
CATGCCCGAAGGCTACGTCCAGGAGCGCACCATCTTCTTCAAGGACGACGGCAACTACAAGACCCGCGCC
GAGGTGAAGTTCGAGGGCGACACCCTGGTGAACCGCATCGAGCTGAAGGGCATCGACTTCAAGGAGGACG
GCAACATCCTGGGGCACAAGCTGGAGTACAACTACAACAGCCACAACGTCTATATCATGGCCGACAAGCA
GAAGAACGGCATCAAGGTGAACTTCAAGATCCGCCACAACATCGAGGACGGCAGCGTGCAGCTCGCCGAC
CACTACCAGCAGAACACCCCCATCGGCGACGGCCCCGTGCTGCTGCCCGACAACCACTACCTGAGCACCC
AGTCCGCCCTGAGCAAAGACCCCAACGAGAAGCGCGATCACATGGTCCTGCTGGAGTTCGTGACCGCCGC
CGGGATCACTCTCGGCATGGACGAGCTGTACAAGGACGAGCTGTAAGCTTCGGCCATGCTAGAGTCCGCA
AAAATCACCAGTCTCTCTCTACAAATCTATCTCTCTCTATTTTTCTCCAGAATAATGTGTGAGTAGTTCC
CAGATAAGGGAATTAGGGTTCTTATAGGGTTTCGCTCATGTGTTGAGCATATAAGAAACCCTTAGTATGT
ATTTGTATTTGTAAAATACTTCTATCAATAAAATTTCTAATTCCTAAAACCAAAATCCAGTGACCTATAA
AATGATTATTTTATGAATATATTTCATTGTGCAAGTAGATAGAAATTACATATGTTACATAACACACGAA
ATAAACAAAAAAAGACAATCCAAAAACAAACACCCCAAAAAAAATAATCACTTTAGATAAACTCGTATGA
GGAGAGGCACGTTCAGGTAACTAGAGCCAAGCTGATCTCCTTTGCCCCGGAGATCACCATGGACGACTTT
CTCTATCTCTACGATCTAGGAAGAAAGTTCGACGGAGAAGGTGACGATACCATGTTCACCACCGATAATG
AGAAGATTAGCCTCTTCAATTTCAGAAAGAATGCTGACCCACAGATGGTTAGAGAGGCCTACGCGGCAGG
TCTGATCAAGACGATCTACCCGAGTAATAATCTCCAGGAGATCAAATACCTTCCCAAGAAGGTTAAAGAT
GCAGTCAAAAGATTCAGGACTAACTGCATCAAGAACACAGAGAAAGATATATTTCTCAAGATCAGAAGTA
CTATTCCAGTATGGACGATTCAAGGCTTGCTTCATAAACCAAGGCAAGTAATAGAGATTGGAGTCTCTAA
GAAAGTAGTTCCTACTGAATCAAAGGCCATGGAGTCAAAAATTCAGATCGAGGATCTAACAGAACTCGCC
GTGAAGACTGGCGAACAGTTCATACAGAGTCTTTTACGACTCAATGACAAGAAGAAAATCTTCGTCAACA
TGGTGGAGCACGACACTCTCGTCTACTCCAAGAATATCAAAGATACAGTCTCAGAAGACCAAAGGGCTAT
TGAGACTTTTCAACAAAGGGTAATATCGGGAAACCTCCTCGGATTCCATTGCCCAGCTATCTGTCACTTC
ATCAAAAGGACAGTAGAAAAGGAAGGTGGCACCTACAAATGCCATCATTGCGATAAAGGAAAGGCTATCG
TTCAAGATGCCCCTGCCGACAGTGGTCCCAAAGATGGACCCCCACCCACGAGGAGCATCGTGGAAAAAGA
AGACGTTCCAACCACGTCTTCAAAGCAAGTGGATTGATGTGATATCTCCACTGACGTAAGGGATGACGCA
CAATCCCACTATCCTTCGCAAGACCCTTCCTCTATATAAGGAAGTTCATTTCATTTGGAGAGGACTCCGG
TATTTTTACAACAATTACCACAACAAAACAAACAACAAACAACATTACAATTTACTATTCTAGTCGAAGA
AAGGTAAGCCATCTTCCTGCTTATTTTTATAATGAACATAGAAATAGGAAGTTGTGCAGAGAAACGCTGT
CAGGAGGTGCCAAGCTTGCATGCCTGCAGGTAGCAGAAGGCATGTTGTTGTGACTCCGAGGGGTTGCCTC
AAACTCTATCTTATAACCGGCGTGGAGGCATGGAGGCAGGGGTATTTTGGTCATTTTAATAGATAGTGGA
AAATGACGTGGAATTTACTTAAAGACGAAGTCTTTGCGACAAGGGGGGGCCCACGCCGAATTTAATATTA
CCGGCGTGGCCCCCCCTTATCGCGAGTGCTTTAGCACGAGCGGTCCAGATTTAAAGTAGAAAATTTCCCG
CCCACTAGGGTTAAAGGTGTTCACACTATAAAAGCATATACGATGTGATGGTATTTGATGGAGCGTATAT
TGTATCAGGTATTTCCGTTGGATACGAATTATTCGTACGACCCTCCGCTTGAGACGAAGCTTGACAGGAT
ATATTGGCGGGTAAACCTAAGAGAAAAGAGCGTTTATTAGAATAATCGGATATTTAAAAGGGCGTGAAAA
GGTTTATCCGTTCGTCCATTTGTATGTGCATGCCAACCACAGGGTTCCCCTCGGGATCAAAGTACTTTGA
TCCAACCCCTCCGCTGCTATAGTGCAGTCGGCTTCTGACGTTCAGTGCAGCCGTCATCTGAAAACGACAT
GTCGCACAAGTCCTAAGTTACGCGACAGGCTGCCGCCCTGCCCTTTTCCTGGCGTTTTCTTGTCGCGTGT
TTTAGTCGCATAAAGTAGAATACTTGCGACTAGAACCGGAGACATTACGCCATGAACAAGAGCGCCGCCG
CTGGCCTGCTGGGCTATGCCCGCGTCAGCACCGACGACCAGGACTTGACCAACCAACGGGCCGAACTGCA
CGCGGCCGGCTGCACCAAGCTGTTTTCCGAGAAGATCACCGGCACCAGGCGCGACCGCCCGGAGCTGGCC
AGGATGCTTGACCACCTACGCCCTGGCGACGTTGTGACAGTGACCAGGCTAGACCGCCTGGCCCGCAGCA
CCCGCGACCTACTGGACATTGCCGAGCGCATCCAGGAGGCCGGCGCGGGCCTGCGTAGCCTGGCAGAGCC
GTGGGCCGACACCACCACGCCGGCCGGCCGCATGGTGTTGACCGTGTTCGCCGGCATTGCCGAGTTCGAG
CGTTCCCTAATCATCGACCGCACCCGGAGCGGGCGCGAGGCCGCCAAGGCCCGAGGCGTGAAGTTTGGCC
CCCGCCCTACCCTCACCCCGGCACAGATCGCGCACGCCCGCGAGCTGATCGACCAGGAAGGCCGCACCGT
GAAAGAGGCGGCTGCACTGCTTGGCGTGCATCGCTCGACCCTGTACCGCGCACTTGAGCGCAGCGAGGAA
GTGACGCCCACCGAGGCCAGGCGGCGCGGTGCCTTCCGTGAGGACGCATTGACCGAGGCCGACGCCCTGG
CGGCCGCCGAGAATGAACGCCAAGAGGAACAAGCATGAAACCGCACCAGGACGGCCAGGACGAACCGTTT
TTCATTACCGAAGAGATCGAGGCGGAGATGATCGCGGCCGGGTACGTGTTCGAGCCGCCCGCGCACCTCT
CAACCGTGCGGCTGCATGAAATCCTGGCCGGTTTGTCTGATGCCAAGCTGGCGGCCTGGCCGGCCAGCTT
GGCCGCTGAAGAAACCGAGCGCCGCCGTCTAAAAAGGTGATGTGTATTTGAGTAAAACAGCTTGCGTCAT
GCGGTCGCTGCGTATATGATGCGATGAGTAAATAAACAAATACGCAAGGGGAACGCATGAAGGTTATCGC
TGTACTTAACCAGAAAGGCGGGTCAGGCAAGACGACCATCGCAACCCATCTAGCCCGCGCCCTGCAACTC
GCCGGGGCCGATGTTCTGTTAGTCGATTCCGATCCCCAGGGCAGTGCCCGCGATTGGGCGGCCGTGCGGG
AAGATCAACCGCTAACCGTTGTCGGCATCGACCGCCCGACGATTGACCGCGACGTGAAGGCCATCGGCCG
GCGCGACTTCGTAGTGATCGACGGAGCGCCCCAGGCGGCGGACTTGGCTGTGTCCGCGATCAAGGCAGCC
GACTTCGTGCTGATTCCGGTGCAGCCAAGCCCTTACGACATATGGGCCACCGCCGACCTGGTGGAGCTGG
TTAAGCAGCGCATTGAGGTCACGGATGGAAGGCTACAAGCGGCCTTTGTCGTGTCGCGGGCGATCAAAGG
CACGCGCATCGGCGGTGAGGTTGCCGAGGCGCTGGCCGGGTACGAGCTGCCCATTCTTGAGTCCCGTATC
ACGCAGCGCGTGAGCTACCCAGGCACTGCCGCCGCCGGCACAACCGTTCTTGAATCAGAACCCGAGGGCG
ACGCTGCCCGCGAGGTCCAGGCGCTGGCCGCTGAAATTAAATCAAAACTCATTTGAGTTAATGAGGTAAA
GAGAAAATGAGCAAAAGCACAAACACGCTAAGTGCCGGCCGTCCGAGCGCACGCAGCAGCAAGGCTGCAA
CGTTGGCCAGCCTGGCAGACACGCCAGCCATGAAGCGGGTCAACTTTCAGTTGCCGGCGGAGGATCACAC
CAAGCTGAAGATGTACGCGGTACGCCAAGGCAAGACCATTACCGAGCTGCTATCTGAATACATCGCGCAG
CTACCAGAGTAAATGAGCAAATGAATAAATGAGTAGATGAATTTTAGCGGCTAAAGGAGGCGGCATGGAA
AATCAAGAACAACCAGGCACCGACGCCGTGGAATGCCCCATGTGTGGAGGAACGGGCGGTTGGCCAGGCG
TAAGCGGCTGGGTTGCCTGCCGGCCCTGCAATGGCACTGGAACCCCCAAGCCCGAGGAATCGGCGTGAGC
GGTCGCAAACCATCCGGCCCGGTACAAATCGGCGCGGCGCTGGGTGATGACCTGGTGGAGAAGTTGAAGG
CCGCGCAGGCCGCCCAGCGGCAACGCATCGAGGCAGAAGCACGCCCCGGTGAATCGTGGCAAGCGGCCGC
TGATCGAATCCGCAAAGAATCCCGGCAACCGCCGGCAGCCGGTGCGCCGTCGATTAGGAAGCCGCCCAAG
GGCGACGAGCAACCAGATTTTTTCGTTCCGATGCTCTATGACGTGGGCACCCGCGATAGTCGCAGCATCA
TGGACGTGGCCGTTTTCCGTCTGTCGAAGCGTGACCGACGAGCTGGCGAGGTGATCCGCTACGAGCTTCC
AGACGGGCACGTAGAGGTTTCCGCAGGGCCGGCCGGCATGGCCAGTGTGTGGGATTACGACCTGGTACTG
ATGGCGGTTTCCCATCTAACCGAATCCATGAACCGATACCGGGAAGGGAAGGGAGACAAGCCCGGCCGCG
TGTTCCGTCCACACGTTGCGGACGTACTCAAGTTCTGCCGGCGAGCCGATGGCGGAAAGCAGAAAGACGA
CCTGGTAGAAACCTGCATTCGGTTAAACACCACGCACGTTGCCATGCAGCGTACGAAGAAGGCCAAGAAC
GGCCGCCTGGTGACGGTATCCGAGGGTGAAGCCTTGATTAGCCGCTACAAGATCGTAAAGAGCGAAACCG
GGCGGCCGGAGTACATCGAGATCGAGCTAGCTGATTGGATGTACCGCGAGATCACAGAAGGCAAGAACCC
GGACGTGCTGACGGTTCACCCCGATTACTTTTTGATCGATCCCGGCATCGGCCGTTTTCTCTACCGCCTG
GCACGCCGCGCCGCAGGCAAGGCAGAAGCCAGATGGTTGTTCAAGACGATCTACGAACGCAGTGGCAGCG
CCGGAGAGTTCAAGAAGTTCTGTTTCACCGTGCGCAAGCTGATCGGGTCAAATGACCTGCCGGAGTACGA
TTTGAAGGAGGAGGCGGGGCAGGCTGGCCCGATCCTAGTCATGCGCTACCGCAACCTGATCGAGGGCGAA
GCATCCGCCGGTTCCTAATGTACGGAGCAGATGCTAGGGCAAATTGCCCTAGCAGGGGAAAAAGGTCGAA
AAGGACTCTTTCCTGTGGATAGCACGTACATTGGGAACCCAAAGCCGTACATTGGGAACCGGAACCCGTA
CATTGGGAACCCAAAGCCGTACATTGGGAACCGGTCACACATGTAAGTGACTGATATAAAAGAGAAAAAA
GGCGATTTTTCCGCCTAAAACTCTTTAAAACTTATTAAAACTCTTAAAACCCGCCTGGCCTGTGCATAAC
TGTCTGGCCAGCGCACAGCCGAAGAGCTGCAAAAAGCGCCTACCCTTCGGTCGCTGCGCTCCCTACGCCC
CGCCGCTTCGCGTCGGCCTATCGCGGCCGCTGGCCGCTCAAAAATGGCTGGCCTACGGCCAGGCAATCTA
CCAGGGCGCGGACAAGCCGCGCCGTCGCCACTCGACCGCCGGCGCCCACATCAAGGCACCCTGCCTCGCG
CGTTTCGGTGATGACGGTGAAAACCTCTGACACATGCAGCTCCCGGTGACGGTCACAGCTTGTCTGTAAG
CGGATGCCGGGAGCAGACAAGCCCGTCAGGGCGCGTCAGCGGGTGTTGGCGGGTGTCGGGGCGCAGCCAT
GACCCAGTCACGTAGCGATAGCGGAGTGTATACTGGCTTAACTATGCGGCATCAGAGCAGATTGTACTGA
GAGTGCACCATATGCGGTGTGAAATACCGCACAGATGCGTAAGGAGAAAATACCGCATCAGGCGCTCTTC
CGCTTCCTCGCTCACTGACTCGCTGCGCTCGGTCGTTCGGCTGCGGCGAGCGGTATCAGCTCACTCAAAG
GCGGTAATACGGTTATCCACAGAATCAGGGGATAACGCAGGAAAGAACATGTGAGCAAAAGGCCAGCAAA
AGGCCAGGAACCGTAAAAAGGCCGCGTTGCTGGCGTTTTTCCATAGGCTCCGCCCCCCTGACGAGCATCA
CAAAAATCGACGCTCAAGTCAGAGGTGGCGAAACCCGACAGGACTATAAAGATACCAGGCGTTTCCCCCT
GGAAGCTCCCTCGTGCGCTCTCCTGTTCCGACCCTGCCGCTTACCGGATACCTGTCCGCCTTTCTCCCTT
CGGGAAGCGTGGCGCTTTCTCATAGCTCACGCTGTAGGTATCTCAGTTCGGTGTAGGTCGTTCGCTCCAA
GCTGGGCTGTGTGCACGAACCCCCCGTTCAGCCCGACCGCTGCGCCTTATCCGGTAACTATCGTCTTGAG
TCCAACCCGGTAAGACACGACTTATCGCCACTGGCAGCAGCCACTGGTAACAGGATTAGCAGAGCGAGGT
ATGTAGGCGGTGCTACAGAGTTCTTGAAGTGGTGGCCTAACTACGGCTACACTAGAAGGACAGTATTTGG
TATCTGCGCTCTGCTGAAGCCAGTTACCTTCGGAAAAAGAGTTGGTAGCTCTTGATCCGGCAAACAAACC
ACCGCTGGTAGCGGTGGTTTTTTTGTTTGCAAGCAGCAGATTACGCGCAGAAAAAAAGGATCTCAAGAAG
ATCCTTTGATCTTTTCTACGGGGTCTGACGCTCAGTGGAACGAAAACTCACGTTAAGGGATTTTGGTCAT
GCATTCTAGGTGATTAGAAAAACTCATCGAGCATCAAATGAAACTGCAATTTATTCATATCAGGATTATC
AATACCATATTTTTGAAAAAGCCGTTTCTGTAATGAAGGAGAAAACTCACCGAGGCAGTTCCATAGGATG
GCAAGATCCTGGTATCGGTCTGCGATTCCGACTCGTCCAACATCAATACAACCTATTAATTTCCCCTCGT
CAAAAATAAGGTTATCAAGTGAGAAATCACCATGAGTGACGACTGAATCCGGTGAGAATGGCAAAAGTTT
ATGCATTTCTTTCCAGACTTGTTCAACAGGCCAGCCATTACGCTCGTCATCAAAATCACTCGCATCAACC
AAACCGTTATTCATTCGTGATTGCGCCTGAGCGAGTCGAAATACGCGATCGCTGTTAAAAGGACAATTAC
AAACAGGAATCGAATGCAACCGGCGCAGGAACACTGCCAGCGCATCAACAATATTTTCACCTGAATCAGG
ATATTCTTCTAATACCTGGAATGCTGTTTTCCCTGGGATCGCAGTGGTGAGTAACCATGCATCATCAGGA
GTACGGATAAAATGCTTGATGGTCGGAAGAGGCATAAATTCCGTCAGCCAGTTTAGTCTGACCATCTCAT
CTGTAACATCATTGGCAACGCTACCTTTGCCATGTTTCAGAAACAACTCTGGCGCATCGGGCTTCCCATA
CAATCGGTAGATTGTCGCACCTGATTGCCCGACATTATCGCGAGCCCATTTATACCCATATAAATCAGCA
TCCATGTTGGAATTTAATCGCGGCCTTGAGCAAGACGTTTCCCGTTGAATATGGCTCATAACAGAACTTA
TTATTTCCTTCCTCTTTTCTACAGTATTTAAAGATACCCCAAGAAGCTAATTATAACAAGACGAACTCCA
ATTCACTGTTCCTTGCATTCTAAAACCTTAAATACCAGAAAACAGCTTTTTCAAAGTTGTTTTCAAAGTT
GGCGTATAACATAGTATCGACGGAGCCGATTTTGAAACCGCGGTGATCACAGGCAGCAACGCTCTGTCAT
CGTTACAATCAACATGCTACCCTCCGCGAGATCATCCGTGTTTCAAACCCGGCAGCTTAGTTGCCGTTCT
TCCGAATAGCATCGGTAACATGAGCAAAGTCTGCCGCCTTACAACGGCTCTCCCGCTGACGCCGTCCCGG
ACTGATGGGCTGCCTGTATCGAGTGGTGATTTTGTGCCGAGCTGCCGGTCGGGGAGCTGTTGGCTGGCTG
GTGGCAGGATATATTGTGGTGTAAACATAACAAGCTTCGTCTCAGTCA
